>Addgene plasmid #36083 | pLV-eGFP | addgene full sequence | sequence record 322460 | Addgene NGS Result
GCACTTTTCGGGGAAATGTGCGCGGAACCCCTATTTGTTTATTTTTCTAAATACATTCAAATATGTATCC
GCTCATGAGACAATAACCCTGATAAATGCTTCAATAATATTGAAAAAGGAAGAGTATGAGTATTCAACAT
TTCCGTGTCGCCCTTATTCCCTTTTTTGCGGCATTTTGCCTTCCTGTTTTTGCTCACCCAGAAACGCTGG
TGAAAGTAAAAGATGCTGAAGATCAGTTGGGTGCACGAGTGGGTTACATCGAACTGGATCTCAACAGCGG
TAAGATCCTTGAGAGTTTTCGCCCCGAAGAACGTTTTCCAATGATGAGCACTTTTAAAGTTCTGCTATGT
GGCGCGGTATTATCCCGTATTGACGCCGGGCAAGAGCAACTCGGTCGCCGCATACACTATTCTCAGAATG
ACTTGGTTGAGTACTCACCAGTCACAGAAAAGCATCTTACGGATGGCATGACAGTAAGAGAATTATGCAG
TGCTGCCATAACCATGAGTGATAACACTGCGGCCAACTTACTTCTGACAACGATCGGAGGACCGAAGGAG
CTAACCGCTTTTTTGCACAACATGGGGGATCATGTAACTCGCCTTGATCGTTGGGAACCGGAGCTGAATG
AAGCCATACCAAACGACGAGCGTGACACCACGATGCCTGTAGCAATGGCAACAACGTTGCGCAAACTATT
AACTGGCGAACTACTTACTCTAGCTTCCCGGCAACAATTAATAGACTGGATGGAGGCGGATAAAGTTGCA
GGACCACTTCTGCGCTCGGCCCTTCCGGCTGGCTGGTTTATTGCTGATAAATCTGGAGCCGGTGAGCGTG
GGTCTCGCGGTATCATTGCAGCACTGGGGCCAGATGGTAAGCCCTCCCGTATCGTAGTTATCTACACGAC
GGGGAGTCAGGCAACTATGGATGAACGAAATAGACAGATCGCTGAGATAGGTGCCTCACTGATTAAGCAT
TGGTAACTGTCAGACCAAGTTTACTCATATATACTTTAGATTGATTTAAAACTTCATTTTTAATTTAAAA
GGATCTAGGTGAAGATCCTTTTTGATAATCTCATGACCAAAATCCCTTAACGTGAGTTTTCGTTCCACTG
AGCGTCAGACCCCGTAGAAAAGATCAAAGGATCTTCTTGAGATCCTTTTTTTCTGCGCGTAATCTGCTGC
TTGCAAACAAAAAAACCACCGCTACCAGCGGTGGTTTGTTTGCCGGATCAAGAGCTACCAACTCTTTTTC
CGAAGGTAACTGGCTTCAGCAGAGCGCAGATACCAAATACTGTTCTTCTAGTGTAGCCGTAGTTAGGCCA
CCACTTCAAGAACTCTGTAGCACCGCCTACATACCTCGCTCTGCTAATCCTGTTACCAGTGGCTGCTGCC
AGTGGCGATAAGTCGTGTCTTACCGGGTTGGACTCAAGACGATAGTTACCGGATAAGGCGCAGCGGTCGG
GCTGAACGGGGGGTTCGTGCACACAGCCCAGCTTGGAGCGAACGACCTACACCGAACTGAGATACCTACA
GCGTGAGCTATGAGAAAGCGCCACGCTTCCCGAAGGGAGAAAGGCGGACAGGTATCCGGTAAGCGGCAGG
GTCGGAACAGGAGAGCGCACGAGGGAGCTTCCAGGGGGAAACGCCTGGTATCTTTATAGTCCTGTCGGGT
TTCGCCACCTCTGACTTGAGCGTCGATTTTTGTGATGCTCGTCAGGGGGGCGGAGCCTATGGAAAAACGC
CAGCAACGCGGCCTTTTTACGGTTCCTGGCCTTTTGCTGGCCTTTTGCTCACATGTTCTTTCCTGCGTTA
TCCCCTGATTCTGTGGATAACCGTATTACCGCCTTTGAGTGAGCTGATACCGCTCGCCGCAGCCGAACGA
CCGAGCGCAGCGAGTCAGTGAGCGAGGAAGCGGAAGAGCGCCCAATACGCAAACCGCCTCTCCCCGCGCG
TTGGCCGATTCATTAATGCAGCTGGCACGACAGGTTTCCCGACTGGAAAGCGGGCAGTGAGCGCAACGCA
ATTAATGTGAGTTAGCTCACTCATTAGGCACCCCAGGCTTTCCACTTTATGCTTCCGGCTCGTATGTTGT
GTGGAATTGTGAGCGGATAACAATTTCACACAGGAAACAGCTATGACCATGATTACGCCAAGCGCGCAAT
TAACCCTCACTAAAGGGAACAAAAGCTGGAGCTGCAAGCTTAATGTAGTCTTATGCAATACTCTTGTAGT
CTTGCAACATGGTAACGATGAGTTAGCAACATGCCTTACAAGGAGAGAAAAAGCACCGTGCATGCCGATT
GGTGGAAGTAAGGTGGTACGATCGTGCCTTATTAGGAAGGCAACAGACGGGTCTGACATGGATTGGACGA
ACCACTGAATTGCCGCATTGCAGAGATATTGTATTTAAGTGCCTAGCTCGATACATAAACGGGTCTCTCT
GGTTAGACCAGATCTGAGCCTGGGAGCTCTCTGGCTAACTAGGGAACCCACTGCTTAAGCCTCAATAAAG
CTTGCCTTGAGTGCTTCAAGTAGTGTGTGCCCGTCTGTTGTGTGACTCTGGTAACTAGAGATCCCTCAGA
CCCTTTTAGTCAGTGTGGAAAATCTCTAGCAGTGGCGCCCGAACAGGGACTTGAAAGCGAAAGGGAAACC
AGAGGAGCTCTCTCGACGCAGGACTCGGCTTGCTGAAGCGCGCACGGCAAGAGGCGAGGGGCGGCGACTG
GTGAGTACGCCAAAAATTTTGACTAGCGGAGGCTAGAAGGAGAGAGATGGGTGCGAGAGCGTCAGTATTA
AGCGGGGGAGAATTAGATCGCGATGGGAAAAAATTCGGTTAAGGCCAGGGGGAAAGAAAAAATATAAATT
AAAACATATAGTATGGGCAAGCAGGGAGCTAGAACGATTCGCAGTTAATCCTGGCCTGTTAGAAACATCA
GAAGGCTGTAGACAAATACTGGGACAGCTACAACCATCCCTTCAGACAGGATCAGAAGAACTTAGATCAT
TATATAATACAGTAGCAACCCTCTATTGTGTGCATCAAAGGATAGAGATAAAAGACACCAAGGAAGCTTT
AGACAAGATAGAGGAAGAGCAAAACAAAAGTAAGACCACCGCACAGCAAGCGGCCGCTGATCTTCAGACC
TGGAGGAGGAGATATGAGGGACAATTGGAGAAGTGAATTATATAAATATAAAGTAGTAAAAATTGAACCA
TTAGGAGTAGCACCCACCAAGGCAAAGAGAAGAGTGGTGCAGAGAGAAAAAAGAGCAGTGGGAATAGGAG
CTTTGTTCCTTGGGTTCTTGGGAGCAGCAGGAAGCACTATGGGCGCAGCGTCAATGACGCTGACGGTACA
GGCCAGACAATTATTGTCTGGTATAGTGCAGCAGCAGAACAATTTGCTGAGGGCTATTGAGGCGCAACAG
CATCTGTTGCAACTCACAGTCTGGGGCATCAAGCAGCTCCAGGCAAGAATCCTGGCTGTGGAAAGATACC
TAAAGGATCAACAGCTCCTGGGGATTTGGGGTTGCTCTGGAAAACTCATTTGCACCACTGCTGTGCCTTG
GAATGCTAGTTGGAGTAATAAATCTCTGGAACAGATTTGGAATCACACGACCTGGATGGAGTGGGACAGA
GAAATTAACAATTACACAAGCTTAATACACTCCTTAATTGAAGAATCGCAAAACCAGCAAGAAAAGAATG
AACAAGAATTATTGGAATTAGATAAATGGGCAAGTTTGTGGAATTGGTTTAACATAACAAATTGGCTGTG
GTATATAAAATTATTCATAATGATAGTAGGAGGCTTGGTAGGTTTAAGAATAGTTTTTGCTGTACTTTCT
ATAGTGAATAGAGTTAGGCAGGGATATTCACCATTATCGTTTCAGACCCACCTCCCAACCCCGAGGGGAC
CCGACAGGCCCGAAGGAATAGAAGAAGAAGGTGGAGAGAGAGACAGAGACAGATCCATTCGATTAGTGAA
CGGATCTCGACGGTATCGGTTAACTTTTAAAAGAAAAGGGGGGATTGGGGGGTATAGTGCAGGGGAAAGA
ATAGTAGACATAATAGCAACAGACATACAAACTAAAGAATTACAAAAACAAATTACAAAATTCAAAATTT
TATCGATAAGCTTGGGAGTTCCGCGTTACATAACTTACGGTAAATGGCCCGCCTGGCTGACCGCCCAACG
ACCCCCGCCCATTGACGTCAATAATGACGTATGTTCCCATAGTAACGCCAATAGGGACTTTCCATTGACG
TCAATGGGTGGAGTATTTACGGTAAACTGCCCACTTGGCAGTACATCAAGTGTATCATATGCCAAGTACG
CCCCCTATTGACGTCAATGACGGTAAATGGCCCGCCTGGCATTATGCCCAGTACATGACCTTATGGGACT
TTCCTACTTGGCAGTACATCTACGTATTAGTCATCGCTATTACCATGGTGATGCGGTTTTGGCAGTACAT
CAATGGGCGTGGATAGCGGTTTGACTCACGGGGATTTCCAAGTCTCCACCCCATTGACGTCAATGGGAGT
TTGTTTTGGCACCAAAATCAACGGGACTTTCCAAAATGTCGTAACAACTCCGCCCCATTGACGCAAATGG
GCGGTAGGCGTGTACGGTGGGAGGTCTATATAAGCAGAGCTCGTTTAGTGAACCGTCAGATCGCCTGGAG
ACGCCATCCACGCTGTTTTGACCTCCATAGAAGACACCGACTCTAGAGGATCCACCGGTCGCCACCATGG
TGAGCAAGGGCGAGGAGCTGTTCACCGGGGTGGTGCCCATCCTGGTCGAGCTGGACGGCGACGTAAACGG
CCACAAGTTCAGCGTGTCCGGCGAGGGCGAGGGCGATGCCACCTACGGCAAGCTGACCCTGAAGTTCATC
TGCACCACCGGCAAGCTGCCCGTGCCCTGGCCCACCCTCGTGACCACCCTGACCTACGGCGTGCAGTGCT
TCAGCCGCTACCCCGACCACATGAAGCAGCACGACTTCTTCAAGTCCGCCATGCCCGAAGGCTACGTCCA
GGAGCGCACCATCTTCTTCAAGGACGACGGCAACTACAAGACCCGCGCCGAGGTGAAGTTCGAGGGCGAC
ACCCTGGTGAACCGCATCGAGCTGAAGGGCATCGACTTCAAGGAGGACGGCAACATCCTGGGGCACAAGC
TGGAGTACAACTACAACAGCCACAACGTCTATATCATGGCCGACAAGCAGAAGAACGGCATCAAGGTGAA
CTTCAAGATCCGCCACAACATCGAGGACGGCAGCGTGCAGCTCGCCGACCACTACCAGCAGAACACCCCC
ATCGGCGACGGCCCCGTGCTGCTGCCCGACAACCACTACCTGAGCACCCAGTCCGCCCTGAGCAAAGACC
CCAACGAGAAGCGCGATCACATGGTCCTGCTGGAGTTCGTGACCGCCGCCGGGATCACTCTCGGCATGGA
CGAGCTGTACAAGTAAAGCGGCCGCGTCGACAATCAACCTCTGGATTACAAAATTTGTGAAAGATTGACT
GGTATTCTTAACTATGTTGCTCCTTTTACGCTATGTGGATACGCTGCTTTAATGCCTTTGTATCATGCTA
TTGCTTCCCGTATGGCTTTCATTTTCTCCTCCTTGTATAAATCCTGGTTGCTGTCTCTTTATGAGGAGTT
GTGGCCCGTTGTCAGGCAACGTGGCGTGGTGTGCACTGTGTTTGCTGACGCAACCCCCACTGGTTGGGGC
ATTGCCACCACCTGTCAGCTCCTTTCCGGGACTTTCGCTTTCCCCCTCCCTATTGCCACGGCGGAACTCA
TCGCCGCCTGCCTTGCCCGCTGCTGGACAGGGGCTCGGCTGTTGGGCACTGACAATTCCGTGGTGTTGTC
GGGGAAGCTGACGTCCTTTCCATGGCTGCTCGCCTGTGTTGCCACCTGGATTCTGCGCGGGACGTCCTTC
TGCTACGTCCCTTCGGCCCTCAATCCAGCGGACCTTCCTTCCCGCGGCCTGCTGCCGGCTCTGCGGCCTC
TTCCGCGTCTTCGCCTTCGCCCTCAGACGAGTCGGATCTCCCTTTGGGCCGCCTCCCCGCCTGGAATTCG
AGCTCGGTACCTTTAAGACCAATGACTTACAAGGCAGCTGTAGATCTTAGCCACTTTTTAAAAGAAAAGG
GGGGACTGGAAGGGCTAATTCACTCCCAACGAAGACAAGATCTGCTTTTTGCTTGTACTGGGTCTCTCTG
GTTAGACCAGATCTGAGCCTGGGAGCTCTCTGGCTAACTAGGGAACCCACTGCTTAAGCCTCAATAAAGC
TTGCCTTGAGTGCTTCAAGTAGTGTGTGCCCGTCTGTTGTGTGACTCTGGTAACTAGAGATCCCTCAGAC
CCTTTTAGTCAGTGTGGAAAATCTCTAGCAGTAGTAGTTCATGTCATCTTATTATTCAGTATTTATAACT
TGCAAAGAAATGAATATCAGAGAGTGAGAGGAACTTGTTTATTGCAGCTTATAATGGTTACAAATAAAGC
AATAGCATCACAAATTTCACAAATAAAGCATTTTTTTCACTGCATTCTAGTTGTGGTTTGTCCAAACTCA
TCAATGTATCTTATCATGTCTGGCTCTAGCTATCCCGCCCCTAACTCCGCCCATCCCGCCCCTAACTCCG
CCCAGTTCCGCCCATTCTCCGCCCCATGGCTGACTAATTTTTTTTATTTATGCAGAGGCCGAGGCCGCCT
CGGCCTCTGAGCTATTCCAGAAGTAGTGAGGAGGCTTTTTTGGAGGCCTAGGGACGTACCCAATTCGCCC
TATAGTGAGTCGTATTACGCGCGCTCACTGGCCGTCGTTTTACAACGTCGTGACTGGGAAAACCCTGGCG
TTACCCAACTTAATCGCCTTGCAGCACATCCCCCTTTCGCCAGCTGGCGTAATAGCGAAGAGGCCCGCAC
CGATCGCCCTTCCCAACAGTTGCGCAGCCTGAATGGCGAATGGG
[124 nt withheld, positions 6975-7098]
C
[91 nt withheld, positions 7100-7190]
A
[49 nt withheld, positions 7192-7240]
CCTTTGACGTTGGAGTCCACGTTCTTT
[37 nt withheld, positions 7268-7304]
ACCCTATCTCGGTCTATTCTTTTGATTTATAAGGGATTTTGCCGATTTCGGCCTATTGGTTAAAAAATGA
GCTGATTTAACAAAAATTTAACGCGAATTTTAACAAAATATTAACGCTTACAATTTAGGTG
Features (pLannotate 1.2.2; 26 found; start..end, strand, type, name):
     21..125     +  promoter       AmpR promoter: bla
    126..986     +  CDS            AmpR: β-lactamase; bla; confers resistance to ampicillin, carbenicillin, and related antibiotics
   1157..1745    +  rep_origin     ori: high-copy-number ColE1/pMB1/pBR322/pUC origin of replication
   1928..2020    +  CDS            lacI (fragment): lac repressor; lacI; The lac repressor binds to the lac operator to inhibit transcription in E. coli. This inhibition can be relieved by adding lactose or isopropyl-β-D-thiogalactopyranoside (IPTG).
   2033..2054    +  protein_bind   CAP binding site: CAP binding activates transcription in the presence of cAMP. E. coli catabolite activator protein
   2073..2099    +  promoter       lac promoter (fragment): promoter for the E. coli lac operon
   2107..2123    +  protein_bind   lac operator: The lac repressor binds to the lac operator to inhibit transcription in E. coli. This inhibition can be relieved by adding lactose or isopropyl-β-D-thiogalactopyranoside (IPTG). lac repressor encoded by lacI
   2168..2186    +  promoter       T3 promoter: promoter for bacteriophage T3 RNA polymerase
   2214..2440    +  promoter       RSV promoter: Rous sarcoma virus enhancer/promoter
   2441..2621    +  LTR            5' LTR (truncated): truncated 5' long terminal repeat (LTR) from HIV-1
   2668..2793    +  misc_feature   HIV-1 Ψ: packaging signal of human immunodeficiency virus type 1
   2777..3140    +  CDS            HIV-1 gag (fragment): gag protein from human immunodeficiency virus 1; gag
   3286..3519    +  misc_feature   RRE: The Rev response element (RRE) of HIV-1 allows for Rev-dependent mRNA export from the nucleus to the cytoplasm.
   3896..3996    +  CDS            Rev (fragment): human immunodeficiency virus 1 (HIV-1) Rev protein; rev; enhances nuclear export of unspliced and incompletely spliced viral mRNAs
   4015..4131    +  misc_feature   cPPT/CTS: central polypurine tract and central termination sequence of HIV-1
   4154..4457    +  enhancer       CMV enhancer: human cytomegalovirus immediate early enhancer
   4458..4661    +  promoter       CMV promoter: human cytomegalovirus (CMV) immediate early promoter
   4757..5476    +  CDS            EGFP: the original enhanced GFP (Yang et al., 1996) mammalian codon-optimized
   5492..6080    +  misc_feature   WPRE: woodchuck hepatitis virus posttranscriptional regulatory element
   6097..6165    +  CDS            nef (fragment): NEF_HV1Z2 - Experimental evidence at protein level: Swiss-Prot protein existence level 1. Extracellular Nef protein targets CD4(+) T-lymphocytes for apoptosis by interacting with CXCR4 surface receptors. From Human immunodeficiency virus type 1 group M subtype D (isolate Z2/CDC-Z34) (HIV-1).
   6167..6400    +  LTR            3' LTR (ΔU3): self-inactivating 3' long terminal repeat (LTR) from HIV-1
   6472..6593    +  polyA_signal   SV40 poly(A) signal: SV40 polyadenylation signal
   6633..6768    +  rep_origin     SV40 ori: SV40 origin of replication
   6789..6807    -  promoter       T7 promoter: promoter for bacteriophage T7 RNA polymerase
   6815..6970    +  CDS            lacZα (fragment): LacZα fragment of β-galactosidase; lacZ fragment
   6975..7403    +  rep_origin     f1 ori (sequence partly withheld): f1 bacteriophage origin of replication; arrow indicates direction of (+) strand synthesis
