[The description below was written by a language model from this plasmid's Addgene catalogue record and pLannotate feature annotations shown in this document.]
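Description:
pLV-eGFP is a third-generation, self-inactivating HIV-1-based lentiviral transfer plasmid built on the pLenti-MP2 backbone and catalogued as an empty backbone for mammalian expression. The sequenced record is 7,435 nt. In bacteria it is maintained through a high-copy ColE1/pUC-type origin and selected with ampicillin via the β-lactamase gene. An f1 origin, remnants of the lac/lacZα region, and flanking T3 and T7 promoters are carried over from the parental cloning vector.

The viral genome is transcribed in packaging cells from a chimeric RSV promoter fused to a truncated 5' LTR, which makes genomic RNA production Tat-independent, as is characteristic of third-generation systems. Downstream lie the Ψ packaging signal with a gag fragment, the Rev response element for Rev-dependent nuclear export, and the cPPT/CTS element, which aids nuclear import and transduction efficiency. The internal expression cassette uses the CMV immediate-early enhancer and promoter to drive EGFP, followed by WPRE to boost transcript stability and expression. The ΔU3 3' LTR inactivates LTR promoter activity after integration. An SV40 polyadenylation signal and an SV40 origin sit outside the proviral region.

The record lists no gene of interest. The 711 bp synthetic segment between retained AgeI and SalI sites corresponds to the EGFP region, and EGFP is described as a C-terminal tag on the backbone, so a coding sequence could be cloned upstream to create an EGFP fusion or EGFP could be replaced. As supplied, it gives CMV-driven EGFP and can serve as a fluorescent control or transduction marker virus when co-transfected with separate packaging and envelope plasmids. The associated publication concerns Schwann cell transplantation after spinal cord injury.
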