Addgene plasmid #36083: pLV-eGFP
Purpose: (Empty Backbone) 3rd generation lentiviral transfer plasmid
Depositing lab: Pantelis Tsoulfas. Depositing organization: University of Miami. Publication: A multifunctional neurotrophin with reduced affinity to p75NTR enhances transplanted Schwann cell survival and axon growth after spinal cord injury. Enomoto M, Bunge MB, Tsoulfas P. Exp Neurol. 2013 Oct;248:170-82. doi: 10.1016/j.expneurol.2013.06.013. Epub 2013 Jun 20. PubMed 23792206.
Backbone
  Vector backbone: pLenti-MP2
  Backbone size (bp): 6782
  Vector type: Mammalian Expression, Lentiviral
Growth in bacteria
  Bacterial resistance: Ampicillin, 100 μg/mL
  Growth temperature: 37°C
  Growth strain: Stbl3
  Growth instructions: optimal growth in low salt LB (5gm NaCl)
  Copy number: Unknown
Gene/Insert
  Gene/Insert name: None
  Species: Synthetic
  Insert size (bp): 711
  Tag / fusion protein: EGFP (C terminal on backbone)
  Cloning method: Restriction Enzyme; 5′ cloning site AgeI (not destroyed); 3′ cloning site SalI (not destroyed)
  Sequencing primers: 5′ CMV fwd; 3′ WPRE-R
Terms and licenses: Academic/Nonprofit Terms; Industry Terms: Not Available to Industry
Depositor comments: The backbone is described the Naldini group in Dull et al., 1998 (JVI) and was modified by Anthony Oliva and Jia Pingping at the Miami project.
How to cite: pLV-eGFP was a gift from Pantelis Tsoulfas (Addgene plasmid # 36083 ; http://n2t.net/addgene:36083 ; RRID:Addgene_36083)
