>Addgene plasmid #36083 | pLV-eGFP | addgene partial sequence | sequence record 45236 | WPRE-R 5'-CATAGCGTAAAAGGAGCAACA-3'
CAATTTTGTAATCCAGAGGTTGATTGTCGACGCGGCCGCTTTACTTGTACAGCTCGTCCATGCCGAGAGT
GATCCCGGCGGCGGTCACGAACTCCAGCAGGACCATGTGATCGCGCTTCTCGTTGGGGTCTTTGCTCAGG
GCGGACTGGGTGCTCAGGTAGTGGTTGTCGGGCAGCAGCACGGGGCCGTCGCCGATGGGGGTGTTCTGCT
GGTAGTGGTCGGCGAGCTGCACGCTGCCGTCCTCGATGTTGTGGCGGATCTTGAAGTTCACCTTGATGCC
GTTCTTCTGCTTGTCGGCCATGATATAGACGTTGTGGCTGTTGTAGTTGTACTCCAGCTTGTGCCCCAGG
ATGTTGCCGTCCTCCTTGAAGTCGATGCCCTTCAGCTCGATGCGGTTCACCAGGGTGTCGCCCTCGAACT
TCACCTCGGCGCGGGTCTTGTAGTTGCCGTCGTCCTTGAAGAAGATGGTGCGCTCCTGGACGTAGCCTTC
GGGCATGGCGGACTTGAAGAAGTCGTGCTGCTTCATGTGGTCGGGGTAGCGGCTGAAGCACTGCACGCCG
TAGGTCAGGGTGGTCACGAGGGTGGGCCAGGGCACGGGCAGCTTGCCGGTGGTGCAGATGAACTTCAGGG
TCAGCTTGCCGTANGTGGCATCGCCCTCGCCCTCGCCGGACACGCTGAACTTGTGGCCGTTTACGTCGCC
GTCCAGCTCGACCAGGATGGGCACCACCCCGGTGAACAGCTCCTCGCCCTTGCTCACCATGGTGGCGACC
GGTGGATCCTCTAGAGTCGGTGTCTTCTATGGANGTCAAAACAGCGTGGATGGCGTCTCCAGGCGATCTG
ACGGTTCACTAAACGA
