>Addgene plasmid #36083 | pLV-eGFP | addgene partial sequence | sequence record 163417 | CMV-F 5'-CGCAAATGGGCGGTAGGCGTG-3'
CTATATAAGCAGAGCTCGTTTAGTGAACCGTCAGATCGCCTGGAGACGCCATCCACGCTGTTTTGACCTC
CATAGAAGACACCGACTCTAGAGGATCCACCGGTCGCCACCATGGTGAGCAAGGGCGAGGAGCTGTTCAC
CGGGGTGGTGCCCATCCTGGTCGAGCTGGACGGCGACGTAAACGGCCACAAGTTCAGCGTGTCCGGCGAG
GGCGAGGGCGATGCCACCTACGGCAAGCTGACCCTGAAGTTCATCTGCACCACCGGCAAGCTGCCCGTGC
CCTGGCCCACCCTCGTGACCACCCTGACCTACGGCGTGCAGTGCTTCAGCCGCTACCCCGACCACATGAA
GCAGCACGACTTCTTCAAGTCCGCCATGCCCGAAGGCTACGTCCAGGAGCGCACCATCTTCTTCAAGGAC
GACGGCAACTACAAGACCCGCGCCGAGGTGAAGTTCGAGGGCGACACCCTGGTGAACCGCATCGAGCTGA
AGGGCATCGACTTCAAGGAGGACGGCAACATCCTGGGGCACAAGCTGGAGTACAACTACAACAGCCACAA
CGTCTATATCATGGCCGACAAGCAGAAGAACGGCATCAAGGTGAACTTCAAGATCCGCCACAACATCGAG
GACGGCAGCGTGCAGCTCGCCGACCACTACCAGCAGAACACCCCCATCGGCGACGGCCCCGTGCTGCTGC
CCGACAACCACTACCTGAGCACCCAGTCCGCCCTGAGCAAAGACCCCAACGAGAAGCGCGATCACATGGT
CCTGCTGGAGTTCGTGACCGCCGCCGGGATCACTCTCGGCATGGACGAGCTGTACAAGTAAAGCGGCCGC
GTCGACAATCAACCTCTGGATTACAAAA
